Addgene plasmid #244194: L4427 IL-10Ra CTEVp chain with cJun in TUPV3
Purpose: Expression of a MESA CTEVp chain encoding (N to C): IL10RaSS-3xFLAG-IL10RaECD-IL10RaTMD-CTEVp(190K)-PRS(M)-hcJun
Depositing lab: Joshua Leonard. Depositing organization: Northwestern University. Publication: Conversion of natural cytokine receptors into orthogonal synthetic biosensors. Edelstein HI, Cosio A, Ezekiel ML, Corcoran WK, Morris AH, Leonard JN. Nat Chem Biol. 2025 Aug 22:10.1038/s41589-025-01986-1. doi: 10.1038/s41589-025-01986-1. PubMed 40846994.
Backbone
  Vector backbone: TUPV3
  Vector type: Mammalian Expression, Synthetic Biology
Growth in bacteria
  Bacterial resistance: Ampicillin, 100 μg/mL
  Growth temperature: 37°C
  Growth strain: DH5alpha
  Copy number: High Copy
Gene/Insert
  Gene/Insert name: MESA CTEVp chain with human IL-10Ra SS, ECD and TMD, CTEVp (190K), TEVp PRS (M in P1'), and human cJun
  Species: H. sapiens (human), Synthetic
  Mutation: CTEVp_190K
  Entrez Gene: JUN (a.k.a. AP-1, AP1, c-Jun, cJUN, p39)
  Promoter: hEF1a
  Tag / fusion protein: 3xFLAG (N terminal on insert)
  Cloning method: Restriction Enzyme; 5′ cloning site Unknown (unknown if destroyed)
Terms and licenses: Academic/Nonprofit Terms; Industry Terms: Not Available to Industry
Depositor comments: Please visit https://doi.org/10.1101/2024.03.23.586421 for bioRxiv preprint.
How to cite: L4427 IL-10Ra CTEVp chain with cJun in TUPV3 was a gift from Joshua Leonard (Addgene plasmid # 244194 ; http://n2t.net/addgene:244194 ; RRID:Addgene_244194)
