[The description below was written by a language model from this plasmid's Addgene catalogue record and pLannotate feature annotations shown in this document.]
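Description:
L4427 IL-10Ra CTEVp chain with cJun in TUPV3 is an 8,050 nt mammalian expression plasmid for synthetic biology, built on the TUPV3 backbone. It is propagated in E. coli through a high-copy ColE1/pUC-type origin with ampicillin selection (AmpR under its bla promoter), and it also carries an f1 phage origin. Downstream of the f1 ori, an SV40 early promoter and SV40 poly(A) signal flank only a short fragment of a bleomycin-family resistance gene, so the annotation does not support a functional mammalian selection marker. Remnants of lac regulatory elements and a pBluescript multiple cloning site are also detected, as is a very short match to a Tet-responsive promoter that is probably incidental.

The payload is driven by the human EF-1α promoter (core promoter plus intron A segments) and terminated by the bGH polyadenylation signal. It encodes one chain of a MESA (modular extracellular sensor architecture) synthetic receptor, arranged N to C as the human IL-10Ra signal sequence, a 3xFLAG tag, the IL-10Ra extracellular and transmembrane domains, the C-terminal half of split TEV protease carrying the 190K mutation, a TEV protease recognition sequence with methionine at P1', and human cJun. The feature table agrees, showing IL10RA and TEV protease fragments followed by full-length JUN. In this design, the natural cytokine receptor ectodomain serves as the ligand-sensing module. Ligand-induced association with a partner chain bearing the complementary protease half would be expected to reconstitute TEV activity, cleave the recognition site and release the tethered cJun from the membrane. The partner chain is not described in this record. The plasmid is used to convert natural cytokine receptors into orthogonal biosensors in mammalian cells.
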