Features (pLannotate 1.2.2; 21 found; start..end, strand, type, name):
    369..580     +  promoter       EF-1α core promoter: core promoter for human elongation factor EF-1α
    581..694     +  intron         EF-1α intron A (fragment): intron upstream of the start codon of human EF-1α
   1320..1523    +  intron         EF-1α intron A: truncated intron upstream of the start codon of human EF-1α
   1532..1566    +  promoter       TRE3GV promoter (fragment): 3rd-generation Tet-responsive promoter that can be activated by binding of Tet-On® 3G, optimized for retroviral and lentiviral vectors
   1645..2505    +  CDS            IL10RA (fragment): I10R1_HUMAN - Also known as IL10R. Experimental evidence at protein level: Swiss-Prot protein existence level 1. Cell surface receptor for the cytokine IL10 that participates in IL10-mediated anti-inflammatory functions, limiting excessive tissue disruption caused by inflammation. Upon binding to IL10, induces a conformational change in IL10RB, allowing IL10RB to bind IL10 as well (PubMed:16982608). In turn, the heterotetrameric assembly complex, composed of two subunits of IL10RA and IL10RB, activates the kinases JAK1 and TYK2 that are constitutively associated with IL10RA and IL10RB respecti
   2512..2865    +  CDS            TEV protease (fragment): tobacco etch virus protease (Kapust et al., 2001)
   2917..3909    +  CDS            JUN: JUN_HUMAN - Experimental evidence at protein level: Swiss-Prot protein existence level 1. Transcription factor that recognizes and binds to the enhancer heptamer motif 5'-TGA[CG]TCA-3' (PubMed:10995748, PubMed:22083952). Promotes activity of NR5A1 when phosphorylated by HIPK3 leading to increased steroidogenic gene expression upon cAMP signaling pathway stimulation (PubMed:17210646). Involved in activated KRAS-mediated transcriptional activation of USP28 in colorectal cancer (CRC) cells (PubMed:24623306). Binds to the USP28 promoter in colorectal cancer (CRC) cells (PubMed:24623306). From Homo
   3963..4074    +  polyA_signal   bGH poly(A) signal: bovine growth hormone polyadenylation signal
   4559..4584    -  misc_feature   MCS (fragment): pBluescript multiple cloning site
   4956..5384    +  rep_origin     f1 ori (sequence partly withheld): f1 bacteriophage origin of replication; arrow indicates direction of (+) strand synthesis
   5389..5411    +  promoter       SV40 promoter (fragment): SV40 enhancer and early promoter
   5412..5603    +  promoter       SV40 promoter: SV40 early promoter
   5630..5728    +  CDS            ble (fragment): BLE_KLEPN - Experimental evidence at protein level: Swiss-Prot protein existence level 1. Binding protein with a strong affinity to the bleomycin family of antibiotics. Binds to CL990; an antimitotic-antibiotic compound. From Klebsiella pneumoniae.
   5723..5844    +  polyA_signal   SV40 poly(A) signal: SV40 polyadenylation signal
   5917..5933    -  protein_bind   lac operator: The lac repressor binds to the lac operator to inhibit transcription in E. coli. This inhibition can be relieved by adding lactose or isopropyl-β-D-thiogalactopyranoside (IPTG). lac repressor encoded by lacI
   5941..5971    -  promoter       lac promoter: promoter for the E. coli lac operon
   5986..6007    -  protein_bind   CAP binding site: CAP binding activates transcription in the presence of cAMP. E. coli catabolite activator protein
   6020..6112    -  CDS            lacI (fragment): lac repressor; lacI; The lac repressor binds to the lac operator to inhibit transcription in E. coli. This inhibition can be relieved by adding lactose or isopropyl-β-D-thiogalactopyranoside (IPTG).
   6295..6883    -  rep_origin     ori: high-copy-number ColE1/pMB1/pBR322/pUC origin of replication
   7054..7914    -  CDS            AmpR: β-lactamase; bla; confers resistance to ampicillin, carbenicillin, and related antibiotics
   7915..8019    -  promoter       AmpR promoter: bla
>Addgene plasmid #244194 | L4427 IL-10Ra CTEVp chain with cJun in TUPV3 | addgene full sequence | sequence record 489409 | Addgene NGS Result
GACGGATCGGGAGATCGAAGACGGACTAAATAGTAGTTCAGACGCCGTTAAGCGCAAGATCTGGGGAGGT
CGCTGAGTAGTGCGCGAGCAAAATTTAAGCTACAACAAGGCAAGGCTTGACCGACAATTGCATGAAGAAT
CTGCTTAGGGTTAGGCGTTTTGCGCTGCTTCGCGATGTACGGGCCAGATATACGCGTGAGTAATTCATAC
AAAAGGACTCGCCCCTGCCTTGGGGAATCCCAGGGACCGTCGTTAAACTCCCACTAACGTAGAACCCAGA
GATCGCTGCGTTCCCGCCCCCTCACCCGCCCGCTCTCGTCATCACTGAGGTGGAGAAGAGCATGCGTGAG
GCTCCGGTGCCCGTCAGTGGGCAGAGCGCACATCGCCCACAGTCCCCGAGAAGTTGGGGGGAGGGGTCGG
CAATTGAACCGGTGCCTAGAGAAGGTGGCGCGGGGTAAACTGGGAAAGTGATGTCGTGTACTGGCTCCGC
CTTTTTCCCGAGGGTGGGGGAGAACCGTATATAAGTGCAGTAGTCGCCGTGAACGTTCTTTTTCGCAACG
GGTTTGCCGCCAGAACACAGGTAAGTGCCGTGTGTGGTTCCCGCGGGCCTGGCCTCTTTACGGGTTATGG
CCCTTGCGTGCCTTGAATTACTTCCACGCCCCTGGCTGCAGTACGTGATTCTTGATCCCGAGCTTCGGGT
TGGAAGTGGGTGGGAGAGTTCGAGGCCTTGCGCTTAAGGAGCCCCTTCGCCTCGTGCTTGAGTTGAGGCC
TGGCTTGGGCGCTGGGGCCGCCGCGTGCGAATCTGGTGGCACCTTCGCGCCTGTCTCGCTGCTTTCGATA
AGTCTCTAGCCATTTAAAATTTTTGATGACCTGCTGCGACGCTTTTTTTCTGGCAAGATAGTCTTGTAAA
TGCGGGCCAAGATCTGCACACTGGTATTTCGGTTTTTGGGGCCGCGGGCGGCGACGGGGCCCGTGCGTCC
CAGCGCACATGTTCGGCGAGGCGGGGCCTGCGAGCGCGGCCACCGAGAATCGGACGGGGGTAGTCTCAAG
CTGGCCGGCCTGCTCTGGTGCCTGGCCTCGCGCCGCCGTGTATCGCCCCGCCCTGGGCGGCAAGGCTGGC
CCGGTCGGCACCAGTTGCGTGAGCGGAAAGATGGCCGCTTCCCGGCCCTGCTGCAGGGAGCTCAAAATGG
AGGACGCGGCGCTCGGGAGAGCGGGCGGGTGAGTCACCCACACAAAGGAAAAGGGCCTTTCCGTCCTCAG
CCGTCGCTTCATGTGACTCCACGGAGTACCGGGCGCCGTCCAGGCACCTCGATTAGTTCTCGAGCTTTTG
GAGTACGTCGTCTTTAGGTTGGGGGGAGGGGTTTTATGCGATGGAGTTTCCCCACACTGAGTGGGTGGAG
ACTGAAGTTAGGCCAGCTTGGCACTTGATGTAATTCTCCTTGGAATTTGCCCTTTTTGAGTTTGGATCTT
GGTTCATTCTCAAGCCTCAGACAGTGGTTCAAAGTTTTTTTCTTCCATTTCAGGTGTCGTGAGAGCTCGT
TTAGTGAACCGTCAGATCGCCTGGAGACGCCATCCACGCTGTTTTGACCTCCATAGAAGAGAACGGGACC
GATCCAAATTCTCGAGGCTAGCTGTACAGCCACCATGCTGCCCTGCCTGGTTGTTCTGCTTGCCGCTCTG
CTGTCTCTGAGACTGGGATCTGACGCCGACTACAAGGACCACGACGGCGATTATAAGGATCATGACATCG
ATTACAAGGACGATGACGACAAGCACGGCACCGAGCTGCCTTCTCCACCTAGCGTTTGGTTCGAGGCCGA
GTTCTTCCACCACATCCTGCACTGGACCCCTATTCCTAACCAGAGCGAGAGCACCTGTTACGAGGTGGCC
CTGCTGAGATACGGCATCGAGAGCTGGAACAGCATCAGCAACTGCAGCCAGACACTGAGCTACGACCTGA
CCGCCGTGACACTGGATCTGTACCACAGCAACGGCTACCGGGCCAGAGTTAGAGCCGTGGATGGAAGCAG
ACACTCCAACTGGACCGTGACCAACACCAGATTCAGCGTGGACGAAGTGACCCTGACAGTGGGCAGCGTG
AACCTGGAAATCCACAACGGCTTCATCCTGGGCAAGATCCAGCTGCCTCGGCCTAAGATGGCCCCTGCCA
ATGATACCTACGAGAGCATCTTCAGCCACTTCCGCGAGTACGAGATCGCCATCAGAAAGGTGCCCGGCAA
CTTCACCTTCACACACAAGAAAGTGAAGCACGAGAACTTCAGCCTGCTGACCTCTGGCGAAGTGGGCGAG
TTCTGCGTGCAAGTGAAACCCTCTGTGGCCAGCCGGTCCAACAAAGGCATGTGGTCCAAAGAGGAATGCA
TCAGCCTGACCAGACAGTACTTCACCGTGACAAACGTGATCATCTTCTTCGCCTTCGTGCTGCTGCTGTC
TGGCGCTCTGGCTTATTGTCTGGCCCTGCAGCTGTACGTGCGGCGGAGAAAGAAGGGCGCCAAGAGCATG
TCTAGCATGGTGTCAGACACTAGTTGCACATTCCCTTCATCTGATGGCATATTCTGGAAGCATTGGATTC
AAACCAAGGATGGGCAGTGTGGCAGTCCATTAGTATCAACTAGAGATGGGTTCATTGTTGGTATACACTC
AGCATCGAATTTCACCAACACAAACAATTATTTCACAAGCGTGCCGAAAAACTTCATGGAATTGAAAACA
AATCAGGAGGCGCAGCAGTGGGTTAGTGGTTGGCGATTAAATGCTGACTCAGTATTGTGGGGGGGCCATA
AAGTTTTCATGGTGAAACCTGAAGAGCCTTTTCAGCCAGTTAAGGAAGCGACTCAACTCATGAATCTTAA
GGGCTCGGAGAACCTGTATTTTCAGATGGGGGGAGGCAGCGGGGGCATGACTGCAAAGATGGAAACGACC
TTCTATGACGATGCCCTCAACGCCTCGTTCCTCCCGTCCGAGAGCGGACCTTATGGCTACAGTAACCCCA
AGATCCTGAAACAGAGCATGACCCTGAACCTGGCCGACCCAGTGGGGAGCCTGAAGCCGCACCTCCGCGC
CAAGAACTCGGACCTCCTCACCTCGCCCGACGTGGGGCTGCTCAAGCTGGCGTCGCCCGAGCTGGAGCGC
CTGATAATCCAGTCCAGCAACGGGCACATCACCACCACGCCGACCCCCACCCAGTTCCTGTGCCCCAAGA
ACGTGACAGATGAGCAGGAGGGCTTCGCCGAGGGCTTCGTGCGCGCCCTGGCCGAACTGCACAGCCAGAA
CACGCTGCCCAGCGTCACGTCGGCGGCGCAGCCGGTCAACGGGGCAGGCATGGTGGCTCCCGCGGTAGCC
TCGGTGGCAGGGGGCAGCGGCAGCGGCGGCTTCAGCGCCAGCCTGCACAGCGAGCCGCCGGTCTACGCAA
ACCTCAGCAACTTCAACCCAGGCGCGCTGAGCAGCGGCGGCGGGGCGCCCTCCTACGGCGCGGCCGGCCT
GGCCTTTCCCGCGCAACCCCAGCAGCAGCAGCAGCCGCCGCACCACCTGCCCCAGCAGATGCCCGTGCAG
CACCCGCGGCTGCAGGCCCTGAAGGAGGAGCCTCAGACAGTGCCCGAGATGCCCGGCGAGACACCGCCCC
TGTCCCCCATCGACATGGAGTCCCAGGAGCGGATCAAGGCGGAGAGGAAGCGCATGAGGAACCGCATCGC
TGCCTCCAAGTGCCGAAAAAGGAAGCTGGAGAGAATCGCCCGGCTGGAGGAAAAAGTGAAAACCTTGAAA
GCTCAGAACTCGGAGCTGGCGTCCACGGCCAACATGCTCAGGGAACAGGTGGCACAGCTTAAACAGAAAG
TCATGAACCACGTTAACAGTGGGTGCCAACTCATGCTAACGCAGCAGTTGCAAACATTTTAAGCGGCCGC
TCGAGTCTAGAGGGCCCGTTTAAACCCGCTGATCAGCCTCGACTGTGCCTTCTAGTTGCCAGCCATCTGT
TGTTTGCCCCTCCCCCGTGCCTTCCTTGACCCTGGAAGGTGCCACTCCCACTGTCCTTTCCTAATAAAAT
GAGGAAATTGCATCGCATTGTCTGAGTAGGTGTCATTCTATTCTGGGGGGTGGGGTGGGGCAGGACAGCA
AGGGGGAGGATTGGGAAGTCAATAGCAGGCATGCTGGGGATGCGGTGGGCTCTATGGCTTCTGAGGCAGG
TCGAAGAGACTGCCCGACACATCTTAGTGAGCGCATCGCGATAAGCTCTAGAGGGACAGCCCCCCCCCAA
AGCCCCCAGGGATGTAATTACGTCCCTCCCCCGCTAGGGGGCAGCAGCGAGCCGCCCGGGGCTCCGCTCC
GGTCCGGCGCTCCCCCCGCATCCCCGAGCCGGCAGCGTGCGGGGACAGCCCGGGCACGGGGAAGGTGGCA
CGGGATCGCTTTCCTCTGAACGCTTCTCGCTGCTCTTTGAGCCTGCAGACACCTGGGGGGATACGGGGAA
AAAGCTTTAGGCTGAAAGAGAGATTTAGAATGACAGAATCATAGAACGGCCTGCGTACGGATGGGGCTCT
AGCTCTAGAGCTTGATATCGAATTCCTGCAGCCCCGCTAGAGGGACAGCCCCCCCCCAAAGCCCCCAGGG
ATGTAATTACGTCCCTCCCCCGCTAGGGGGCAGCAGCGAGCCGCCCGGGGCTCCGCTCCGGTCCGGCGCT
CCCCCCGCATCCCCGAGCCGGCAGCGTGCGGGGACAGCCCGGGCACGGGGAAGGTGGCACGGGATCGCTT
TCCTCTGAACGCTTCTCGCTGCTCTTTGAGCCTGCAGACACCTGGGGGGATACGGGGAAAAAGCTTTAGG
CTGAAAGAGAGATTTAGAATGACAGAATCATAGAACGGCCTGGGCGCGCCTGGTGGCGAACGATCAACAG
ACGGGAGAGGTTACAAGTCTTCGCTGACAGCGACCGGACTCTAGGGGGTATCCCC
[124 nt withheld, positions 4956-5079]
C
[91 nt withheld, positions 5081-5171]
A
[49 nt withheld, positions 5173-5221]
CCTTTGACGTTGGAGTCCACGTTCTTT
[37 nt withheld, positions 5249-5285]
ACCCTATCTCGGTCTATTCTTTTGATTTATAAGGGATTTTGCCGATTTCGGCCTATTGGTTAAAAAATGA
GCTGATTTAACAAAAATTTAACGCGAATTAATTCTGTGGAATGTGTGTCAGTTAGGCTCAATTAGTCAGC
AACCATAGTCCCGCCCCTAACTCCGCCCATCCCGCCCCTAACTCCGCCCAGTTCCGCCCATTCTCCGCCC
CATGGCTGACTAATTTTTTTTATTTATGCAGAGGCCGAGGCCGCCTCTGCCTCTGAGCTATTCCAGAAGT
AGTGAGGAGGCTTTTTTGGAGGCCTAGGCTTTTGCAAAAAGCTCCCGGGAGCTTGTATATCCATTTTCGG
AGGTTGGGCTTCGGAATCGTTTTCCGGGACGCCGGCTGGATGATCCTCCAGCGCGGGGATCTCATGCTGG
AGTTCTTCGCCCACCCCAACTTGTTTATTGCAGCTTATAATGGTTACAAATAAAGCAATAGCATCACAAA
TTTCACAAATAAAGCATTTTTTTCACTGCATTCTAGTTGTGGTTTGTCCAAACTCATCAATGTATCTTAT
CATGTCTGTATACCGTCGACCTCTAGCTAGAGCTTGGCGTAATCATGGTCATAGCTGTTTCCTGTGTGAA
ATTGTTATCCGCTCACAATTCCACACAACATACGAGCCGGAAGCATAAAGTGTAAAGCCTGGGGTGCCTA
ATGAGTGAGCTAACTCACATTAATTGCGTTGCGCTCACTGCCCGCTTTCCAGTCGGGAAACCTGTCGTGC
CAGCTGCATTAATGAATCGGCCAACGCGCGGGGAGAGGCGGTTTGCGTATTGGGCGCTCTTCCGCTTCCT
CGCTCACTGACTCGCTGCGCTCGGTCGTTCGGCTGCGGCGAGCGGTATCAGCTCACTCAAAGGCGGTAAT
ACGGTTATCCACAGAATCAGGGGATAACGCAGGAAAGAACATGTGAGCAAAAGGCCAGCAAAAGGCCAGG
AACCGTAAAAAGGCCGCGTTGCTGGCGTTTTTCCATAGGCTCCGCCCCCCTGACGAGCATCACAAAAATC
GACGCTCAAGTCAGAGGTGGCGAAACCCGACAGGACTATAAAGATACCAGGCGTTTCCCCCTGGAAGCTC
CCTCGTGCGCTCTCCTGTTCCGACCCTGCCGCTTACCGGATACCTGTCCGCCTTTCTCCCTTCGGGAAGC
GTGGCGCTTTCTCATAGCTCACGCTGTAGGTATCTCAGTTCGGTGTAGGTCGTTCGCTCCAAGCTGGGCT
GTGTGCACGAACCCCCCGTTCAGCCCGACCGCTGCGCCTTATCCGGTAACTATCGTCTTGAGTCCAACCC
GGTAAGACACGACTTATCGCCACTGGCAGCAGCCACTGGTAACAGGATTAGCAGAGCGAGGTATGTAGGC
GGTGCTACAGAGTTCTTGAAGTGGTGGCCTAACTACGGCTACACTAGAAGAACAGTATTTGGTATCTGCG
CTCTGCTGAAGCCAGTTACCTTCGGAAAAAGAGTTGGTAGCTCTTGATCCGGCAAACAAACCACCGCTGG
TAGCGGTGGTTTTTTTGTTTGCAAGCAGCAGATTACGCGCAGAAAAAAAGGATCTCAAGAAGATCCTTTG
ATCTTTTCTACGGGGTCTGACGCTCAGTGGAACGAAAACTCACGTTAAGGGATTTTGGTCATGAGATTAT
CAAAAAGGATCTTCACCTAGATCCTTTTAAATTAAAAATGAAGTTTTAAATCAATCTAAAGTATATATGA
GTAAACTTGGTCTGACAGTTACCAATGCTTAATCAGTGAGGCACCTATCTCAGCGATCTGTCTATTTCGT
TCATCCATAGTTGCCTGACTCCCCGTCGTGTAGATAACTACGATACGGGAGGGCTTACCATCTGGCCCCA
GTGCTGCAATGATACCGCGAGATCCACGCTCACCGGCTCCAGATTTATCAGCAATAAACCAGCCAGCCGG
AAGGGCCGAGCGCAGAAGTGGTCCTGCAACTTTATCCGCCTCCATCCAGTCTATTAATTGTTGCCGGGAA
GCTAGAGTAAGTAGTTCGCCAGTTAATAGTTTGCGCAACGTTGTTGCCATTGCTACAGGCATCGTGGTGT
CACGCTCGTCGTTTGGTATGGCTTCATTCAGCTCCGGTTCCCAACGATCAAGGCGAGTTACATGATCCCC
CATGTTGTGCAAAAAAGCGGTTAGCTCCTTCGGTCCTCCGATCGTTGTCAGAAGTAAGTTGGCCGCAGTG
TTATCACTCATGGTTATGGCAGCACTGCATAATTCTCTTACTGTCATGCCATCCGTAAGATGCTTTTCTG
TGACTGGTGAGTACTCAACCAAGTCATTCTGAGAATAGTGTATGCGGCGACCGAGTTGCTCTTGCCCGGC
GTCAATACGGGATAATACCGCGCCACATAGCAGAACTTTAAAAGTGCTCATCATTGGAAAACGTTCTTCG
GGGCGAAAACTCTCAAGGATCTTACCGCTGTTGAGATCCAGTTCGATGTAACCCACTCGTGCACCCAACT
GATCTTCAGCATCTTTTACTTTCACCAGCGTTTCTGGGTGAGCAAAAACAGGAAGGCAAAATGCCGCAAA
AAAGGGAATAAGGGCGACACGGAAATGTTGAATACTCATACTCTTCCTTTTTCAATATTATTGAAGCATT
TATCAGGGTTATTGTCTCATGAGCGGATACATATTTGAATGTATTTAGAAAAATAAACAAATAGGGGTTC
CGCGCACATTTCCCCGAAAAGTGCCACCTGACGTC
